Addgene plasmid #146736: pMT-NTAP-PrP-SBP_K
Purpose: (Empty Backbone) Insect Expression vector
Depositing lab: Elisa Izaurralde. Depositing organization: Max Planck Institute for Developmental Biology.
Backbone
  Vector backbone: pMK33-NTAP
  Vector type: Insect Expression
Growth in bacteria
  Bacterial resistance: Ampicillin, 100 μg/mL
  Growth temperature: 37°C
  Growth strain: DH5alpha
  Copy number: Low Copy
Gene/Insert
  Gene/Insert name: None
Terms and licenses: Academic/Nonprofit Terms; Industry Terms: Not Available to Industry
Depositor comments: pMK33-NTAP and pMK33-CTAP vectors are designed for making proteinfusions tagged with the TAP tag and for generating stableDrosophila cell lines under Hygromycin selection. TAP fusions areinducible with copper sulfate. The parental vector, pMK33 (pMt/Hy),was created by Michael Koelle. Plasmids from this collection were made available to the research community and donated after the lab closed. Please note that the sequence provided by the depositing laboratory may be theoretical/predicted or based on Sanger sequencing results. There may be discrepancies between sequencing results obtained by Addgene and the depositor sequence. If an Addgene verified sequence is not available, please contact before placing your order to request that our lab fully sequence the plasmid.
How to cite: pMT-NTAP-PrP-SBP_K was a gift from Elisa Izaurralde (Addgene plasmid # 146736 ; http://n2t.net/addgene:146736 ; RRID:Addgene_146736)
