[The description below was written by a language model from this plasmid's Addgene catalogue record and pLannotate feature annotations shown in this document.]
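Description:
pMT-NTAP-PrP-SBP_K is an empty insect expression backbone of about 8.8 kb, derived from pMK33-NTAP (itself built on pMK33, also called pMt/Hy). It is designed for producing N-terminally tagged fusion proteins in Drosophila cell culture. In E. coli it replicates from a ColE1/pMB1-type origin and is selected with ampicillin through the bla gene and its promoter. The catalogue lists it as low copy, and a leftover tetracycline-resistance fragment points to pBR322-like ancestry. For selection in fly cells, the copia transposon promoter drives a hygromycin phosphotransferase gene. This is followed by SV40 small t intron and polyadenylation sequences, and the cassette allows stable cell lines to be established under hygromycin.

The expression cassette starts with the Drosophila metallothionein (MT) promoter, which is induced by copper sulfate. Downstream lie two IgG-binding units of Staphylococcus aureus protein A, a short unannotated gap, and a streptavidin-binding peptide (SBP). The "PrP" in the name may refer to a protease cleavage site in that gap between the two affinity modules, but the record does not annotate or define it. The record also does not explain the "_K" suffix. A fragment of a pBluescript-type multiple cloning site follows the tag and presumably serves as the site for inserting an open reading frame in frame with it. A short actin-homologous segment lies just beyond it, and its role is not stated. No insert is present.

This arrangement is a variant of the tandem affinity purification (TAP) tag, suited to sequential capture on IgG and streptavidin resins. It is intended for inducible expression and purification of tagged proteins and their complexes from stable Drosophila cell lines. The depositor sequence may be theoretical.
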