Features (pLannotate 1.2.2; 19 found; start..end, strand, type, name):
      9..310     +  CDS            TcR (fragment): tetracycline efflux protein; tet; confers resistance to tetracycline
    552..680     -  CDS            YPB1_ECOLX (fragment): Protein predicted: Swiss-Prot protein existence level 4. From Escherichia coli.
    865..1453    -  rep_origin     ori: high-copy-number ColE1/pMB1/pBR322/pUC origin of replication
   1624..2484    -  CDS            AmpR: β-lactamase; bla; confers resistance to ampicillin, carbenicillin, and related antibiotics
   2485..2589    -  promoter       AmpR promoter: bla
   4071..4350    +  promoter       copia promoter: strong promoter from the Drosophila transposable element copia (Sinclair et al., 1986)
   4396..5421    +  CDS            HygR: aminoglycoside phosphotransferase from E. coli; aph(4)-Ia; confers resistance to hygromycin
   5439..5711    +  CDS            yokD (fragment): YOKD_BACSU - Experimental evidence at protein level: Swiss-Prot protein existence level 1. May contribute to antibiotic resistance. From Bacillus subtilis (strain 168).
   5708..5782    +  CDS            small t antigen (fragment): SV40 (simian virus 40) small t antigen
   5784..5849    +  intron         small t intron: SV40 (simian virus 40) small t antigen intron
   5979..5999    +  CDS            SV40 NLS: nuclear localization signal of SV40 (simian virus 40) large T antigen
   6318..6401    +  CDS            large T antigen (fragment): large T antigen from SV40 (simian virus 40)
   6424..6558    +  polyA_signal   SV40 poly(A) signal: SV40 polyadenylation signal
   6559..6985    +  promoter       MT promoter: Drosophila metallothionein promoter
   7036..7209    +  CDS            ProtA: IgG-binding unit of Staphylococcus aureus protein A
   7213..7383    +  CDS            ProtA: IgG-binding unit of Staphylococcus aureus protein A
   7450..7560    +  CDS            SBP: streptavidin-binding peptide selected from a peptide library; binds streptavidin with nanomolar affinity (Keefe et al., 2001)
   7582..7598    -  misc_feature   MCS (fragment): pBluescript multiple cloning site
   7662..7757    +  CDS            ACT_DICVI: Experimental evidence at transcript level: Swiss-Prot protein existence level 2. Actins are highly conserved proteins that are involved in various types of cell motility and are ubiquitously expressed in all eukaryotic cells. From Dictyocaulus viviparus (Bovine lungworm).
>Addgene plasmid #146736 | pMT-NTAP-PrP-SBP_K | depositor full sequence | sequence record 289182 | Full Sequence
GCGGCCGCCGACGCGAGGCTGGATGGCCTTCCCCATTATGATTCTTCTCGCTTCCGGCGGCATCGGGATG
CCCGCGTTGCAGGCCATGCTGTCCAGGCAGGTAGATGACGACCATCAGGGACAGCTTCAAGGATCGCTCG
CGGCTCTTACCAGCCTAACTTCGATCATTGGACCGCTGATCGTCACGGCGATTTATGCCGCCTCGGCGAG
CACATGGAACGGGTTGGCATGGATTGTAGGCGCCGCCCTATACCTTGTCTGCCTCCCCGCGTTGCGTCGC
GGTGCATGGAGCCGGGCCACCTCGACCTGAATGGAAGCCGGCGGCACCTCGCTAACGGATTCACCACTCC
AAGAATTGGAGCCAATCAATTCTTGCGGAGAACTGTGAATGCGCAAACCAACCCTTGGCAGAACATATCC
ATCGCGTCCGCCATCTCCAGCAGCCGCACGCGGCGCATCTCGGGCAGCGTTGGGTCCTGGCCACGGGTGC
GCATGATCGTGCTCCTGTCGTTGAGGACCCGGCTAGGCTGGCGGGGTTGCCTTACTGGTTAGCAGAATGA
ATCACCGATACGCGAGCGAACGTGAAGCGACTGCTGCTGCAAAACGTCTGCGACCTGAGCAACAACATGA
ATGGTCTTCGGTTTCCGTGTTTCGTAAAGTCTGGAAACGCGGAAGTCAGCGCTCTTCCGCTTCCTCGCTC
ACTGACTCGCTGCGCTCGGTCGTTCGGCTGCGGCGAGCGGTATCAGCTCACTCAAAGGCGGTAATACGGT
TATCCACAGAATCAGGGGATAACGCAGGAAAGAACATGTGAGCAAAAGGCCAGCAAAAGGCCAGGAACCG
TAAAAAGGCCGCGTTGCTGGCGTTTTTCCATAGGCTCCGCCCCCCTGACGAGCATCACAAAAATCGACGC
TCAAGTCAGAGGTGGCGAAACCCGACAGGACTATAAAGATACCAGGCGTTTCCCCCTGGAAGCTCCCTCG
TGCGCTCTCCTGTTCCGACCCTGCCGCTTACCGGATACCTGTCCGCCTTTCTCCCTTCGGGAAGCGTGGC
GCTTTCTCATAGCTCACGCTGTAGGTATCTCAGTTCGGTGTAGGTCGTTCGCTCCAAGCTGGGCTGTGTG
CACGAACCCCCCGTTCAGCCCGACCGCTGCGCCTTATCCGGTAACTATCGTCTTGAGTCCAACCCGGTAA
GACACGACTTATCGCCACTGGCAGCAGCCACTGGTAACAGGATTAGCAGAGCGAGGTATGTAGGCGGTGC
TACAGAGTTCTTGAAGTGGTGGCCTAACTACGGCTACACTAGAAGGACAGTATTTGGTATCTGCGCTCTG
CTGAAGCCAGTTACCTTCGGAAAAAGAGTTGGTAGCTCTTGATCCGGCAAACAAACCACCGCTGGTAGCG
GTGGTTTTTTTGTTTGCAAGCAGCAGATTACGCGCAGAAAAAAAGGATCTCAAGAAGATCCTTTGATCTT
TTCTACGGGGTCTGACGCTCAGTGGAACGAAAACTCACGTTAAGGGATTTTGGTCATGAGATTATCAAAA
AGGATCTTCACCTAGATCCTTTTAAATTAAAAATGAAGTTTTAAATCAATCTAAAGTATATATGAGTAAA
CTTGGTCTGACAGTTACCAATGCTTAATCAGTGAGGCACCTATCTCAGCGATCTGTCTATTTCGTTCATC
CATAGTTGCCTGACTCCCCGTCGTGTAGATAACTACGATACGGGAGGGCTTACCATCTGGCCCCAGTGCT
GCAATGATACCGCGAGACCCACGCTCACCGGCTCCAGATTTATCAGCAATAAACCAGCCAGCCGGAAGGG
CCGAGCGCAGAAGTGGTCCTGCAACTTTATCCGCCTCCATCCAGTCTATTAATTGTTGCCGGGAAGCTAG
AGTAAGTAGTTCGCCAGTTAATAGTTTGCGCAACGTTGTTGCCATTGCTGCAGGCATCGTGGTGTCACGC
TCGTCGTTTGGTATGGCTTCATTCAGCTCCGGTTCCCAACGATCAAGGCGAGTTACATGATCCCCCATGT
TGTGCAAAAAAGCGGTTAGCTCCTTCGGTCCTCCGATCGTTGTCAGAAGTAAGTTGGCCGCAGTGTTATC
ACTCATGGTTATGGCAGCACTGCATAATTCTCTTACTGTCATGCCATCCGTAAGATGCTTTTCTGTGACT
GGTGAGTACTCAACCAAGTCATTCTGAGAATAGTGTATGCGGCGACCGAGTTGCTCTTGCCCGGCGTCAA
CACGGGATAATACCGCGCCACATAGCAGAACTTTAAAAGTGCTCATCATTGGAAAACGTTCTTCGGGGCG
AAAACTCTCAAGGATCTTACCGCTGTTGAGATCCAGTTCGATGTAACCCACTCGTGCACCCAACTGATCT
TCAGCATCTTTTACTTTCACCAGCGTTTCTGGGTGAGCAAAAACAGGAAGGCAAAATGCCGCAAAAAAGG
GAATAAGGGCGACACGGAAATGTTGAATACTCATACTCTTCCTTTTTCAATATTATTGAAGCATTTATCA
GGGTTATTGTCTCATGAGCGGATACATATTTGAATGTATTTAGAAAAATAAACAAATAGGGGTTCCGCGC
ACATTTCCCCGAAAAGTGCCACCTGACGTCTAAGAAACCATTATTATCATGACATTAACCTATAAAAATA
GGCGTATCACGAGGCCCTTTCGTCTTCAAGAATTCACATTTGTACGAATTTTTTTTTTATCAAAAGTTCG
AGTTTTTCACCAATTTCCTCATCAACCGAGCAAGGCAAACGGCTTTGAATAATATGGTGTTATATATACA
TATATCAAATCGCTGCTGACTGCGTGATTGATGGCCCCAAGATTACATATTATCGAATCAGGATTCAGAA
GGAGATCAATGTCAAATGCGGACAGGAACATGAAAGACGCCTGTTATGCGCAATTAAAAATTTGGGTTTA
ATTGCTGTGGAAACTGTTGTTGGCGGCATCTTAAGTTCCTGTTTAACAACATCAACTACTTATGTACGTA
GAAGCGTTTAAGCCATTTGCATACAGATGAGAACTGGCTTTTGTGCTAATCAGTCAAGATGACTCCGATG
ATGATGACTCATTACCTGACCAGTTTTCGCTGCTTTCTTTTCAACAACTACTTGTATATGTATTGTATCC
AATAGCAATACATTGAATTTCCATGGTCTAGTCACGTATTATCATTTAATTGACACCAAGTCGTGTTATT
GTTGAGCTATCGAGTTCAGCTCAAACATTTCTTATTCCCATGAATAAGCCGGCAAAAATATGCAATCTAT
GAAAGTTAATATAAGCAAACCTTACTTTGACTCAATACCAATGCACTTTGTGTCGATAGGTTCACGCAAT
TGAGGCGATTATTCCGATAACCCAAGCGATTGACTGTTCCCGTTTCGATTCCAATTGAAATTTGGAAATG
TACAATAGTTTTGCTATATGCTGTCAAGTACGCTCTTATCTTCTCTGGGTTTTCTTCAGAGTTTCGAAAC
GCTTCTTCTTTTTTTTGTTTTTTTTTTTTTGGAATCTCGTATTTTGGAAGGGGCTCCCCTCTGGAATTTG
TTACACTGTCGTTATCATTGCGAACAAGCGGCCCGAAGCTATCAGCGACTTTAACATTTACAATGCACTT
TTTTACGACCAATTAAATGTACATTTTCCTTTCTTCGCCCGTTGATAAGCGAACGCGATGTGGCGCAGGC
AATGTGTTGCTCTTGCGACACAAACGCAATCAAAATGGATTCAATTTCGCTTTTTCCCAGTGAAACGAAG
AACGAACCGACCATCATGATATGCTCCTCTGCATGTTGCGTATTGAATCAATGACAATTTCAATTAAGCC
GCCCGTTCGTCATGCGTTTTCGTGCGCTTCGAAATGCTGATAACGCTGCTGTCCTCCAACTGCTTTGCAT
GTGGACACAATTCCATTTATTTAATTCTTTTATTTGGATCGGTTAAATTAAAAAGCGCCTTGTTACGCAT
TTAACGTTGTTTCCGGTGCGTGGTGGTTTCATGCTTCTGGGAACGGCAAATGGGTTTAGGATTGGGAACC
CCTCATCATCTGTTGGAATATACTATTCAACCTACAAAAGTAACGTTAAACAACACTACTTTATATTTGA
TATGAATGGCCACACCTTTTATGCCATAAAACATATTGTAAGAGAATACCACTCTTTTTATTCCTTCTTT
CCTTCTTGTACGTTTTTTGCTGTAAGTAGGTCGTGGTGCTGGTGTTGCAGTTGAAATAACTTAAAATATA
AATCATAAAACTCAAACATAAACTTGACTATTTATTTATTTATTAAGAAAGGAAATATAAATTATAAATT
ACAACAGGTTATGGACCTGCAGCCAAGCTTGGCGCTCGTCCGGGGGCAATGAGATATGAAAAAGCCTGAA
CTCACCGCGACGTCTGTCGAGAAGTTTCTGATCGAAAAGTTCGACAGCGTCTCCGACCTGATGCAGCTCT
CGGAGGGCGAAGAATCTCGTGCTTTCAGCTTCGATGTAGGAGGGCGTGGATATGTCCTGCGGGTAAATAG
CTGCGCCGATGGTTTCTACAAAGATCGTTATGTTTATCGGCACTTTGCATCGGCCGCGCTCCCGATTCCG
GAAGTGCTTGACATTGGGGAATTCAGCGAGAGCCTGACCTATTGCATCTCCCGCCGTGCACAGGGTGTCA
CGTTGCAAGACCTGCCTGAAACCGAACTGCCCGCTGTTCTGCAGCCGGTCGCGGAGGCCATGGATGCGAT
CGCTGCGGCCGATCTTAGCCAGACGAGCGGGTTCGGCCCATTCGGACCGCAAGGAATCGGTCAATACACT
ACATGGCGTGATTTCATATGCGCGATTGCTGATCCCCATGTGTATCACTGGCAAACTGTGATGGACGACA
CCGTCAGTGCGTCCGTCGCGCAGGCTCTCGATGAGCTGATGCTTTGGGCCGAGGACTGCCCCGAAGTCCG
GCACCTCGTGCACGCGGATTTCGGCTCCAACAATGTCCTGACGGACAATGGCCGCATAACAGCGGTCATT
GACTGGAGCGAGGCGATGTTCGGGGATTCCCAATACGAGGTCGCCAACATCTTCTTCTGGAGGCCGTGGT
TGGCTTGTATGGAGCAGCAGACGCGCTACTTCGAGCGGAGGCATCCGGAGCTTGCAGGATCGCCGCGGCT
CCGGGCGTATATGCTCCGCATTGGTCTTGACCAACTCTATCAGAGCTTGGTTGACGGCAATTTCGATGAT
GCAGCTTGGGCGCAGGGTCGATGCGACGCAATCGTCCGATCCGGAGCCGGGACTGTCGGGCGTACACAAA
TCGCCCGCAGAAGCGCGGCCGTCTGGACCGATGGCTGTGTAGAAGTACTCGCCGATAGTGGAAACCGACG
CCCCAGCACTCGTCCGAGGGCAAAGGAATAGAGTAGATGCCGACCGAACAAGAGCTGATTTCGAGAACGC
CTCAGCCAGCAACTCGCGCGAGCCTAGCAAGGCAAATGCGAGAGAACGGCCTTACGCTTGGTGGCACAGT
TCTCGTCCACAGTTCGCTAAGCTCGCTCGGCTGGGTCGCGGGAGGGCCGGTCGCAGTGATTCAGGCCCTT
CTGGATTGTGTTGGTCCCCAGGGCACGATTGTCATGCCCACGCACTCGGGTGATCTGACTGATCCCGCAG
ATTGGAGATCGCCGCCCGTGCCTGCCGATTGGGTGCAGATCTTTGTGAAGGAACCTTACTTCTGTGGTGT
GACATAATTGGACAAACTACCTACAGAGATTTAAAGCTCTAAGGTAAATATAAAATTTTTAAGTGTATAA
TGTGTTAAACTACTGATTCTAATTGTTTGTGTATTTTAGATTCCAACCTATGGAACTGATGAATGGGAGC
AGTGGTGGAATGCCTTTAATGAGGAAAACCTGTTTTGCTCAGAAGAAATGCCATCTAGTGATGATGAGGC
TACTGCTGACTCTCAACATTCTACTCCTCCAAAAAAGAAGAGAAAGGTAGAAGACCCCAAGGACTTTCCT
TCAGAATTGCTAAGTTTTTTGAGTCATGCTGTGTTTAGTAATAGAACTCTTGCTTGCTTTGCTATTTACA
CCACAAAGGAAAAAGCTGCACTGCTATACAAGAAAATTATGGAAAAATATTCTGTAACCTTTATAAGTAG
GCATAACAGTTATAATCATAACATACTGTTTTTTCTTACTCCACACAGGCATAGAGTGTCTGCTATTAAT
AACTATGCTCAAAAATTGTGTACCTTTAGCTTTTTAATTTGTAAAGGGGTTAATAAGGAATATTTGATGT
ATAGTGCCTTGACTAGAGATCATAATCAGCCATACCACATTTGTAGAGGTTTTACTTGCTTTAAAAAACC
TCCCACACCTCCCCCTGAACCTGAAACATAAAATGAATGCAATTGTTGTTGTTAACTTGTTTATTGCAGC
TTATAATGGTTACAAATAAAGCAATAGCATCACAAATTTCACAAATAAAGCATTTTTTTCACTGCATTCT
AGTTGTGGTTTGTCCAAACTCATCAATGTATCTTATCATGTCTGGATCAATTCGTTGCAGGACAGGATGT
GGTGCCCGATGTGACTAGCTCTTTGCTGCAGGCCGTCCTATCCTCTGGTTCCGATAAGAGACCCAGAACT
CCGGCCCCCCACCGCCCACCGCCACCCCCATACATATGTGGTACGCAAGTAAGAGTGCCTGCGCATGCCC
CATGTGCCCCACCAAGAGCTTTGCATCCCATACAAGTCCCCAAAGTGGAGAACCGAACCAATTCTTCGCG
GGCAGAACAAAAGCTTCTGCACACGTCTCCACTCGAATTTGGAGCCGGCCGGCGTGTGCAAAAGAGGTGA
ATCGAACGAAAGACCCGTGTGTAAAGCCGCGTTTCCAAAATGTATAAAACCGAGAGCATCTGGCCAATGT
GCATCAGTTGTGGTCAGCAGCAAAATCAAGTGAATCATCTCAGTGCAACTAAAGGGGGGATCTCGAGCAA
CCAAAATGGCAGGCCTTGCGCAACACGATGAAGCCGTGGACAACAAATTCAACAAAGAACAACAAAACGC
GTTCTATGAGATCTTACATTTACCTAACTTAAACGAAGAACAACGAAACGCCTTCATCCAAAGTTTAAAA
GATGACCCAAGCCAAAGCGCTAACCTTTTAGCAGAAGCTAAAAAGCTAAATGATGCTCAGGCGCCGAAAG
TAGACAACAAATTCAACAAAGAACAACAAAACGCGTTCTATGAGATCTTACATTTACCTAACTTAAACGA
AGAACAACGAAACGCCTTCATCCAAAGTTTAAAAGATGACCCAAGCCAAAGCGCTAACCTTTTAGCAGAA
GCTAAAAAGCTAAATGATGCTCAGGCGCCGAAAGTAGACGCGAATTGTGATATACCTACAACTGCTTCTC
TGGAAGTTCTGTTCCAGGGGCCCGAACTAGACGAGAAGACCACCGGCTGGCGGGGCGGCCACGTGGTGGA
GGGCCTGGCCGGCGAGCTGGAGCAGCTGCGGGCCAGGCTGGAGCACCACCCTCAGGGCCAGCGGGAGCCC
GATATCCCGGGTACCTCTAGAGGATCCACTAGTTCTAGTCGACCATGAAGATCAAGATCATTGCCCCGCC
AGAGCGCAAGTACTCTGTCTGGATCGGTGGCTCCATCCTGGCTTCGCTGTCCACCTTCCAGCAGATGTGG
ATCTCCAAGCAGGAGTACGACGAGTCCGACCCCTCCATTGTGCACCGCAAGTGCTTCTAAGAAGGATCGC
TTGTCTGGGCAAGAGGATCAGGATCGGGATGGTCTTGATTCTGCTGGAGGAGGAGGAGGAGAAGTCGAGG
AAGCAGCAGCGAAAGTGCAAGTGCGAGTGGTGGAAGTTTGGAGTGCAGCACAACAAAATCAACAACAACA
CCAACTACAAGATGAAAAGAGCGGAACCACCTGCACACCATCATCACTATCATCATCGTTTTGGGCGCAT
GTTGTGTGGTTCCAGCGTATTAATATAATTAATTTATTCCACATGAGATATGATATGATATACTATGTAT
TTTTTGTTTTTTTTTTATTTGTAAACCTTTAATATAACAAGAACTACAAAAAATGAAAATGAGCGAAAAT
GCATATTCTGCCATTCCACACACACACCAACAACACCCAACACACGCACACCCACAAGCTTACACACACA
CATTCGCGGCATGACAAGGACATCAAGATAAAGAAGAACTTAAAGAAGATATTTCCCAAAGCGCAAAAAG
AACACACACACATTGCAAAACACAAACAACACACTAGCGTTTTGTACAATTCGTCAGCAACCTTATGTAT
TATTTTTTAATTATGATGTAATTATAAACAAAGTGAAACAAAAATATGAAAACAAAAAGGAAAATCAAAT
CTGTCTTCTCTTTCTCCCGCTCTCCTCGCTCTCTGCTGCTAACCTCGCCCTCTCCTCTCTCATCTTTTTG
TCTGTCTCTCTTCCACATTTTTGCCGGCCGGCAAAATAATAACCCACACACACTCACACTTGGCTGCAGT
TTCGCGTGCGATATTCACACACATTCAAGCATACAAGCATACATACATATGTATTTTTTTTTTATTTGTA
CACTTTTCTAATTGCATGCGTATCGATTGATAAGTTTACGCCTGAAAATGTTAATTAAAATGTGAAAATG
CAACTGAAAAACTGATGAAATGAAACAACAACAAGCGAACAATTTGCTACATGTGTATTGTCTAACAACC
GTTACTGCAACGGTTGCTTCGGAAAAGGGTGAAGAGGAAGAGGGCACGAGGTCGACTAGA
